Addgene plasmid #161027: T1ACR1_EYFP_pcDNA3.1
Purpose: Expresses strongly red-shifted T1ACR1 in mammalian cells
Depositing lab: John Spudich. Publication: RubyACRs, nonalgal anion channelrhodopsins with highly red-shifted absorption. Govorunova EG, Sineshchekov OA, Li H, Wang Y, Brown LS, Spudich JL. Proc Natl Acad Sci U S A. 2020 Sep 15;117(37):22833-22840. doi: 10.1073/pnas.2005981117. Epub 2020 Sep 1. PubMed 32873643.
Backbone
  Vector backbone: pcDNA3.1
  Backbone manufacturer: Invitrogen
  Vector type: Mammalian Expression
Growth in bacteria
  Bacterial resistance: Ampicillin, 100 μg/mL
  Growth temperature: 37°C
  Growth strain: DH5alpha
  Copy number: High Copy
Gene/Insert
  Gene/Insert name: T1ACR1
  Species: Thraustochytrium sp.
  Insert size (bp): 810
  GenBank ID: MT002470
  Tag / fusion protein: EYFP (C terminal on insert)
  Cloning method: Restriction Enzyme; 5′ cloning site BamHI (not destroyed); 3′ cloning site NotI (not destroyed)
  Sequencing primers: 5′ TAATACGACTCACTATAGGG
Terms and licenses: Academic/Nonprofit Terms; Industry Terms: Not Available to Industry
How to cite: T1ACR1_EYFP_pcDNA3.1 was a gift from John Spudich (Addgene plasmid # 161027 ; http://n2t.net/addgene:161027 ; RRID:Addgene_161027)
