[The description below was written by a language model from this plasmid's Addgene catalogue record and pLannotate feature annotations shown in this document.]
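Description:
T1ACR1_EYFP_pcDNA3.1 is a mammalian expression plasmid built on the Invitrogen pcDNA3.1 backbone that drives production of T1ACR1, an anion channelrhodopsin from the non-algal protist Thraustochytrium sp., fused at its C terminus to EYFP. T1ACR1 belongs to the "RubyACR" group of light-gated anion channels, which are notable for strongly red-shifted absorption. The roughly 810 bp opsin coding sequence was inserted between BamHI and NotI sites, both retained. The automated feature table does not annotate it, but the unannotated stretch between the T7 promoter and the EYFP coding sequence is where it would lie.

Expression is controlled by the human cytomegalovirus immediate-early enhancer and promoter and terminated by the bovine growth hormone polyadenylation signal. A T7 promoter just upstream of the insert serves as a sequencing primer site and could support in vitro transcription. A V5 epitope sequence from the backbone lies downstream of EYFP, although the record does not say whether it is translated in frame with the fusion. The short HIV-1 LTR, ble, lacI and bom fragments in the table are likely to be partial matches by the annotation software rather than functional elements.

For stable mammalian cell selection, the backbone carries an SV40 early promoter driving the neomycin phosphotransferase gene (G418 resistance) with an SV40 polyadenylation signal. In E. coli the plasmid replicates at high copy from a ColE1/pUC-type origin and is selected with ampicillin through β-lactamase. An f1 origin is also present for single-stranded DNA production. The construct is suited to transfecting cultured mammalian cells, where EYFP fluorescence reports expression and localisation, for characterising the channel's photocurrents or evaluating it as a red-light-driven optogenetic silencing tool.
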