Features (pLannotate 1.2.2; 21 found; start..end, strand, type, name):
     98..477     +  enhancer       CMV enhancer: human cytomegalovirus immediate early enhancer
    478..681     +  promoter       CMV promoter: human cytomegalovirus (CMV) immediate early promoter
    677..710     +  LTR            5' LTR (truncated) (fragment): truncated 5' long terminal repeat (LTR) from HIV-1
    726..744     +  promoter       T7 promoter: promoter for bacteriophage T7 RNA polymerase
   1608..2324    +  CDS            EYFP: enhanced YFP mammalian codon-optimized
   2354..2395    +  CDS            V5 tag: epitope tag from simian virus 5
   2451..2675    +  polyA_signal   bGH poly(A) signal: bovine growth hormone polyadenylation signal
   2679..2700    +  promoter       SV40 promoter (fragment): SV40 enhancer and early promoter
   2721..3149    +  rep_origin     f1 ori (sequence partly withheld): f1 bacteriophage origin of replication; arrow indicates direction of (+) strand synthesis
   3163..3492    +  promoter       SV40 promoter: SV40 enhancer and early promoter
   3559..4350    +  CDS            neo: KKA2_KLEPN - Also known as kan, nptII. Experimental evidence at protein level: Swiss-Prot protein existence level 1. Resistance to kanamycin, neomycin, paromomycin, ribostamycin, butirosin and gentamicin B. From Klebsiella pneumoniae.
   4376..4534    +  CDS            ble (fragment): BLE_KLEPN - Experimental evidence at protein level: Swiss-Prot protein existence level 1. Binding protein with a strong affinity to the bleomycin family of antibiotics. Binds to CL990; an antimitotic-antibiotic compound. From Klebsiella pneumoniae.
   4529..4650    +  polyA_signal   SV40 poly(A) signal: SV40 polyadenylation signal
   4723..4739    -  protein_bind   lac operator: The lac repressor binds to the lac operator to inhibit transcription in E. coli. This inhibition can be relieved by adding lactose or isopropyl-β-D-thiogalactopyranoside (IPTG). lac repressor encoded by lacI
   4747..4777    -  promoter       lac promoter: promoter for the E. coli lac operon
   4792..4813    -  protein_bind   CAP binding site: CAP binding activates transcription in the presence of cAMP. E. coli catabolite activator protein
   4826..4918    -  CDS            lacI (fragment): lac repressor; lacI; The lac repressor binds to the lac operator to inhibit transcription in E. coli. This inhibition can be relieved by adding lactose or isopropyl-β-D-thiogalactopyranoside (IPTG).
   5101..5689    -  rep_origin     ori: high-copy-number ColE1/pMB1/pBR322/pUC origin of replication
   5860..6720    -  CDS            AmpR: β-lactamase; bla; confers resistance to ampicillin, carbenicillin, and related antibiotics
   6721..6825    -  promoter       AmpR promoter: bla
   6884..6936    -  misc_feature   bom (fragment): basis of mobility region from pBR322
>Addgene plasmid #161027 | T1ACR1_EYFP_pcDNA3.1 | addgene full sequence | sequence record 316229 | Addgene NGS Result
ACAACAAGGCAAGGCTTGACCGACAATTGCATGAAGAATCTGCTTAGGGTTAGGCGTTTTGCGCTGCTTC
GCGATGTACGGGCCAGATATACGCGTTGACATTGATTATTGACTAGTTATTAATAGTAATCAATTACGGG
GTCATTAGTTCATAGCCCATATATGGAGTTCCGCGTTACATAACTTACGGTAAATGGCCCGCCTGGCTGA
CCGCCCAACGACCCCCGCCCATTGACGTCAATAATGACGTATGTTCCCATAGTAACGCCAATAGGGACTT
TCCATTGACGTCAATGGGTGGAGTATTTACGGTAAACTGCCCACTTGGCAGTACATCAAGTGTATCATAT
GCCAAGTACGCCCCCTATTGACGTCAATGACGGTAAATGGCCCGCCTGGCATTATGCCCAGTACATGACC
TTATGGGACTTTCCTACTTGGCAGTACATCTACGTATTAGTCATCGCTATTACCATGGTGATGCGGTTTT
GGCAGTACATCAATGGGCGTGGATAGCGGTTTGACTCACGGGGATTTCCAAGTCTCCACCCCATTGACGT
CAATGGGAGTTTGTTTTGGCACCAAAATCAACGGGACTTTCCAAAATGTCGTAACAACTCCGCCCCATTG
ACGCAAATGGGCGGTAGGCGTGTACGGTGGGAGGTCTATATAAGCAGAGCTCTCTGGCTAACTAGAGAAC
CCACTGCTTACTGGCTTATCGAAATTAATACGACTCACTATAGGGAGACCCAAGCTGGCTAGTTAAGCTT
GGTACCGAGCTCGGATCCATGGACCCTCTGAACATGGATGAGCACGAGGCATGGAGGAGAGACTTCGCAA
GGCTGCTGCAGGAGCAGCCTGAGAGCTCCGTGCCACAGGGAGTGGCAGGAGCCAGACTGTGCGTGTTTTC
TTGTAGCATCGCCCTGATCTGCTTCTACGGCGTGCAGTATCGGGCCGGCAGATGTAACCTGCACCCACTG
TACGTGCAGTTTGTGACCTTCTGCGTGTATTCCCTGTCTTGTTTTGGCACCACAGACTTCCTGTACATCC
CAATCCAGAATCACGCCGGCGAGACCTTTGATCTGGCCGTGGGCAGGTATCTGTTCTGGATGATGACATG
CCCCGTGATCATCTCCAACGTGAATATCCTGCTGAACCTGATGACCCCCGACGATCTGGAGCTGCCTCGC
GTGACCTTCATGATGGTGAAGGACATCGTGATGATCGCCTTCGGCGTGCTGGCCGCCATGCAGAAGAACG
TGACCCTGAAGTGGATCTTTAATCTGGCCTCTTACCTGGTGTGCTTCTGGCTGGTGGTGGATCTGATCCA
GCTGATGAATCAGAAGAAGAAGTATTTTCAGGTGCACGAGCGGTGTTGGGAGTGGATTCTGGCCACAATG
ATCTACTTCTTTTTCGCCCAGTCTCTGTTTATCTTCCTGTATGCCGTGGGCCCCCCTTGTTTTAACATCA
TGGGAAGGGACGGCGATAGGATCGGACACAGCGTGGGCGACCTGTTTGCCAAGAATCTGTTCGGCTTTTT
CGCCTGGTACGTGAGGTTCGTGGTGCTGGACCCCTATGCCAAGCGGATCAGAGGAGCAGCGGCCGCCGTG
AGCAAGGGCGAGGAGCTGTTCACCGGGGTGGTGCCCATCCTGGTCGAGCTGGACGGCGACGTAAACGGCC
ACAAGTTCAGCGTGTCCGGCGAGGGCGAGGGCGATGCCACCTACGGCAAGCTGACCCTGAAGTTCATCTG
CACCACCGGCAAGCTGCCCGTGCCCTGGCCCACCCTCGTGACCACCTTCGGCTACGGCCTGCAGTGCTTC
GCCCGCTACCCCGACCACATGAAGCAGCACGACTTCTTCAAGTCCGCCATGCCCGAAGGCTACGTCCAGG
AGCGCACCATCTTCTTCAAGGACGACGGCAACTACAAGACCCGCGCCGAGGTGAAGTTCGAGGGCGACAC
CCTGGTGAACCGCATCGAGCTGAAGGGCATCGACTTCAAGGAGGACGGCAACATCCTGGGGCACAAGCTG
GAGTACAACTACAACAGCCACAACGTCTATATCATGGCCGACAAGCAGAAGAACGGCATCAAGGTGAACT
TCAAGATCCGCCACAACATCGAGGACGGCAGCGTGCAGCTCGCCGACCACTACCAGCAGAACACCCCCAT
CGGCGACGGCCCCGTGCTGCTGCCCGACAACCACTACCTGAGCTACCAGTCCGCCCTGAGCAAAGACCCC
AACGAGAAGCGCGATCACATGGTCCTGCTGGAGTTCGTGACCGCCGCCGGGATCACTCTCGGCATGGACG
AGCTGTACAAGTAACATATGCTCTAGAGGGCCCGCGGTTCGAAGGTAAGCCTATCCCTAACCCTCTCCTC
GGTCTCGATTCTACGCGTACCGGTCATCATCACCATCACCATTGAGTTTAAACCCGCTGATCAGCCTCGA
CTGTGCCTTCTAGTTGCCAGCCATCTGTTGTTTGCCCCTCCCCCGTGCCTTCCTTGACCCTGGAAGGTGC
CACTCCCACTGTCCTTTCCTAATAAAATGAGGAAATTGCATCGCATTGTCTGAGTAGGTGTCATTCTATT
CTGGGGGGTGGGGTGGGGCAGGACAGCAAGGGGGAGGATTGGGAAGACAATAGCAGGCATGCTGGGGATG
CGGTGGGCTCTATGGCTTCTGAGGCGGAAAGAACCAGCTGGGGCTCTAGGGGGTATCCCC
[124 nt withheld, positions 2721-2844]
C
[91 nt withheld, positions 2846-2936]
A
[49 nt withheld, positions 2938-2986]
CCTTTGACGTTGGAGTCCACGTTCTTT
[37 nt withheld, positions 3014-3050]
ACCCTATCTCGGTCTATTCTTTTGATTTATAAGGGATTTTGCCGATTTCGGCCTATTGGTTAAAAAATGA
GCTGATTTAACAAAAATTTAACGCGAATTAATTCTGTGGAATGTGTGTCAGTTAGGGTGTGGAAAGTCCC
CAGGCTCCCCAGCAGGCAGAAGTATGCAAAGCATGCATCTCAATTAGTCAGCAACCAGGTGTGGAAAGTC
CCCAGGCTCCCCAGCAGGCAGAAGTATGCAAAGCATGCATCTCAATTAGTCAGCAACCATAGTCCCGCCC
CTAACTCCGCCCATCCCGCCCCTAACTCCGCCCAGTTCCGCCCATTCTCCGCCCCATGGCTGACTAATTT
TTTTTATTTATGCAGAGGCCGAGGCCGCCTCTGCCTCTGAGCTATTCCAGAAGTAGTGAGGAGGCTTTTT
TGGAGGCCTAGGCTTTTGCAAAAAGCTCCCGGGAGCTTGTATATCCATTTTCGGATCTGATCAAGAGACA
GGATGAGGATCGTTTCGCATGATTGAACAAGATGGATTGCACGCAGGTTCTCCGGCCGCTTGGGTGGAGA
GGCTATTCGGCTATGACTGGGCACAACAGACAATCGGCTGCTCTGATGCCGCCGTGTTCCGGCTGTCAGC
GCAGGGGCGCCCGGTTCTTTTTGTCAAGACCGACCTGTCCGGTGCCCTGAATGAACTGCAGGACGAGGCA
GCGCGGCTATCGTGGCTGGCCACGACGGGCGTTCCTTGCGCAGCTGTGCTCGACGTTGTCACTGAAGCGG
GAAGGGACTGGCTGCTATTGGGCGAAGTGCCGGGGCAGGATCTCCTGTCATCTCACCTTGCTCCTGCCGA
GAAAGTATCCATCATGGCTGATGCAATGCGGCGGCTGCATACGCTTGATCCGGCTACCTGCCCATTCGAC
CACCAAGCGAAACATCGCATCGAGCGAGCACGTACTCGGATGGAAGCCGGTCTTGTCGATCAGGATGATC
TGGACGAAGAGCATCAGGGGCTCGCGCCAGCCGAACTGTTCGCCAGGCTCAAGGCGCGCATGCCCGACGG
CGAGGATCTCGTCGTGACCCATGGCGATGCCTGCTTGCCGAATATCATGGTGGAAAATGGCCGCTTTTCT
GGATTCATCGACTGTGGCCGGCTGGGTGTGGCGGACCGCTATCAGGACATAGCGTTGGCTACCCGTGATA
TTGCTGAAGAGCTTGGCGGCGAATGGGCTGACCGCTTCCTCGTGCTTTACGGTATCGCCGCTCCCGATTC
GCAGCGCATCGCCTTCTATCGCCTTCTTGACGAGTTCTTCTGAGCGGGACTCTGGGGTTCGCGAAATGAC
CGACCAAGCGACGCCCAACCTGCCATCACGAGATTTCGATTCCACCGCCGCCTTCTATGAAAGGTTGGGC
TTCGGAATCGTTTTCCGGGACGCCGGCTGGATGATCCTCCAGCGCGGGGATCTCATGCTGGAGTTCTTCG
CCCACCCCAACTTGTTTATTGCAGCTTATAATGGTTACAAATAAAGCAATAGCATCACAAATTTCACAAA
TAAAGCATTTTTTTCACTGCATTCTAGTTGTGGTTTGTCCAAACTCATCAATGTATCTTATCATGTCTGT
ATACCGTCGACCTCTAGCTAGAGCTTGGCGTAATCATGGTCATAGCTGTTTCCTGTGTGAAATTGTTATC
CGCTCACAATTCCACACAACATACGAGCCGGAAGCATAAAGTGTAAAGCCTGGGGTGCCTAATGAGTGAG
CTAACTCACATTAATTGCGTTGCGCTCACTGCCCGCTTTCCAGTCGGGAAACCTGTCGTGCCAGCTGCAT
TAATGAATCGGCCAACGCGCGGGGAGAGGCGGTTTGCGTATTGGGCGCTCTTCCGCTTCCTCGCTCACTG
ACTCGCTGCGCTCGGTCGTTCGGCTGCGGCGAGCGGTATCAGCTCACTCAAAGGCGGTAATACGGTTATC
CACAGAATCAGGGGATAACGCAGGAAAGAACATGTGAGCAAAAGGCCAGCAAAAGGCCAGGAACCGTAAA
AAGGCCGCGTTGCTGGCGTTTTTCCATAGGCTCCGCCCCCCTGACGAGCATCACAAAAATCGACGCTCAA
GTCAGAGGTGGCGAAACCCGACAGGACTATAAAGATACCAGGCGTTTCCCCCTGGAAGCTCCCTCGTGCG
CTCTCCTGTTCCGACCCTGCCGCTTACCGGATACCTGTCCGCCTTTCTCCCTTCGGGAAGCGTGGCGCTT
TCTCATAGCTCACGCTGTAGGTATCTCAGTTCGGTGTAGGTCGTTCGCTCCAAGCTGGGCTGTGTGCACG
AACCCCCCGTTCAGCCCGACCGCTGCGCCTTATCCGGTAACTATCGTCTTGAGTCCAACCCGGTAAGACA
CGACTTATCGCCACTGGCAGCAGCCACTGGTAACAGGATTAGCAGAGCGAGGTATGTAGGCGGTGCTACA
GAGTTCTTGAAGTGGTGGCCTAACTACGGCTACACTAGAAGAACAGTATTTGGTATCTGCGCTCTGCTGA
AGCCAGTTACCTTCGGAAAAAGAGTTGGTAGCTCTTGATCCGGCAAACAAACCACCGCTGGTAGCGGTGG
TTTTTTTGTTTGCAAGCAGCAGATTACGCGCAGAAAAAAAGGATCTCAAGAAGATCCTTTGATCTTTTCT
ACGGGGTCTGACGCTCAGTGGAACGAAAACTCACGTTAAGGGATTTTGGTCATGAGATTATCAAAAAGGA
TCTTCACCTAGATCCTTTTAAATTAAAAATGAAGTTTTAAATCAATCTAAAGTATATATGAGTAAACTTG
GTCTGACAGTTACCAATGCTTAATCAGTGAGGCACCTATCTCAGCGATCTGTCTATTTCGTTCATCCATA
GTTGCCTGACTCCCCGTCGTGTAGATAACTACGATACGGGAGGGCTTACCATCTGGCCCCAGTGCTGCAA
TGATACCGCGAGACCCACGCTCACCGGCTCCAGATTTATCAGCAATAAACCAGCCAGCCGGAAGGGCCGA
GCGCAGAAGTGGTCCTGCAACTTTATCCGCCTCCATCCAGTCTATTAATTGTTGCCGGGAAGCTAGAGTA
AGTAGTTCGCCAGTTAATAGTTTGCGCAACGTTGTTGCCATTGCTACAGGCATCGTGGTGTCACGCTCGT
CGTTTGGTATGGCTTCATTCAGCTCCGGTTCCCAACGATCAAGGCGAGTTACATGATCCCCCATGTTGTG
CAAAAAAGCGGTTAGCTCCTTCGGTCCTCCGATCGTTGTCAGAAGTAAGTTGGCCGCAGTGTTATCACTC
ATGGTTATGGCAGCACTGCATAATTCTCTTACTGTCATGCCATCCGTAAGATGCTTTTCTGTGACTGGTG
AGTACTCAACCAAGTCATTCTGAGAATAGTGTATGCGGCGACCGAGTTGCTCTTGCCCGGCGTCAATACG
GGATAATACCGCGCCACATAGCAGAACTTTAAAAGTGCTCATCATTGGAAAACGTTCTTCGGGGCGAAAA
CTCTCAAGGATCTTACCGCTGTTGAGATCCAGTTCGATGTAACCCACTCGTGCACCCAACTGATCTTCAG
CATCTTTTACTTTCACCAGCGTTTCTGGGTGAGCAAAAACAGGAAGGCAAAATGCCGCAAAAAAGGGAAT
AAGGGCGACACGGAAATGTTGAATACTCATACTCTTCCTTTTTCAATATTATTGAAGCATTTATCAGGGT
TATTGTCTCATGAGCGGATACATATTTGAATGTATTTAGAAAAATAAACAAATAGGGGTTCCGCGCACAT
TTCCCCGAAAAGTGCCACCTGACGTCGACGGATCGGGAGATCTCCCGATCCCCTATGGTGCACTCTCAGT
ACAATCTGCTCTGATGCCGCATAGTTAAGCCAGTATCTGCTCCCTGCTTGTGTGTTGGAGGTCGCTGAGT
AGTGCGCGAGCAAAATTTAAGCT
