>Addgene plasmid #161027 | T1ACR1_EYFP_pcDNA3.1 | depositor partial sequence | sequence record 311971 | T1ACR1 coding region
ATGGACCCTCTGAACATGGATGAGCACGAGGCATGGAGGAGAGACTTCGCAAGGCTGCTGCAGGAGCAGC
CTGAGAGCTCCGTGCCACAGGGAGTGGCAGGAGCCAGACTGTGCGTGTTTTCTTGTAGCATCGCCCTGAT
CTGCTTCTACGGCGTGCAGTATCGGGCCGGCAGATGTAACCTGCACCCACTGTACGTGCAGTTTGTGACC
TTCTGCGTGTATTCCCTGTCTTGTTTTGGCACCACAGACTTCCTGTACATCCCAATCCAGAATCACGCCG
GCGAGACCTTTGATCTGGCCGTGGGCAGGTATCTGTTCTGGATGATGACATGCCCCGTGATCATCTCCAA
CGTGAATATCCTGCTGAACCTGATGACCCCCGACGATCTGGAGCTGCCTCGCGTGACCTTCATGATGGTG
AAGGACATCGTGATGATCGCCTTCGGCGTGCTGGCCGCCATGCAGAAGAACGTGACCCTGAAGTGGATCT
TTAATCTGGCCTCTTACCTGGTGTGCTTCTGGCTGGTGGTGGATCTGATCCAGCTGATGAATCAGAAGAA
GAAGTATTTTCAGGTGCACGAGCGGTGTTGGGAGTGGATTCTGGCCACAATGATCTACTTCTTTTTCGCC
CAGTCTCTGTTTATCTTCCTGTATGCCGTGGGCCCCCCTTGTTTTAACATCATGGGAAGGGACGGCGATA
GGATCGGACACAGCGTGGGCGACCTGTTTGCCAAGAATCTGTTCGGCTTTTTCGCCTGGTACGTGAGGTT
CGTGGTGCTGGACCCCTATGCCAAGCGGATCAGAGGAGCA
